>Addgene plasmid #60736 | pET:GCAT:GFP | depositor full sequence | sequence record 97722 | pET:GCAT:GFP sequence 5855 bps
ATCCGGATATAGTTCCTCCTTTCAGCAAAAAACCCCTCAAGACCCGTTTAGAGGCCCCAAGGGGTTATGC
TAGTTATTGCTCAGCGGTGGCAGGGCGCGCCTTATTATTTGTATAGTTCATCCATGCCATGTGTAATCCC
AGCAGCTGTTACAAACTCAAGAAGGACCATGTGGTCTCTCTTTTCGTTGGGATCTTTCGAAAGGGCAGAT
TGTGTGGACAGGTAATGGTTGTCTGGTAAAAGGACAGGGCCATCGCCAATTGGAGTATTTTGTTGATAAT
GGTCTGCTAGTTGAACGCTTCCATCTTCAATGTTGTGTCTAATTTTGAAGTTAACTTTGATTCCATTCTT
TTGTTTGTCTGCCATGATGTATACATTGTGTGAGTTATAGTTGTATTCCAATTTGTGTCCAAGAATGTTT
CCATCTTCTTTAAAATCAATACCTTTTAACTCGATTCTATTAACAAGGGTATCACCTTCAAACTTGACTT
CAGCACGTGTCTTGTAGTTCCCGTCATCTTTGAAAAATATAGTTCTTTCCTGTACATAACCTTCGGGCAT
GGCACTCTTGAAAAAGTCATGCTGTTTCATATGATCTGGGTATCTCGCAAAGCATTGAACACCATAACCG
AAAGTAGTGACAAGTGTTGGCCATGGAACAGGTAGTTTTCCAGTAGTGCAAATAAATTTAAGGGTAAGTT
TTCCGTATGTTGCATCACCTTCACCCTCTCCACTGACAGAAAATTTGTGCCCATTAACATCACCATCTAA
TTCAACAAGAATTGGGACAACTCCAGTGAAAAGTTCTTCTCCTTTACGCATGACGTCGGTATATCTCCTT
CTTAAAGTTAAACCCTATAGTGATGCGTATTAATTTCGCGGGATCGAGATCTCGATCCTCTACGCCGGAC
GCATCGTGGCCGGCATCACCGGCGCCACAGGTGCGGTTGCTGGCGCCTATATCGCCGACATCACCGATGG
GGAAGATCGGGCTCGCCACTTCGGGCTCATGAGCGCTTGTTTCGGCGTGGGTATGGTGGCAGGCCCCGTG
GCCGGGGGACTGTTGGGCGCCATCTCCTTGCATGCACCATTCCTTGCGGCGGCGGTGCTCAACGGCCTCA
ACCTACTACTGGGCTGCTTCCTAATGCAGGAGTCGCATAAGGGAGAGCGTCGAGATCCCGGACACCATCG
AATGGCGCAAAACCTTTCGCGGTATGGCATGATAGCGCCCGGAAGAGAGTCAATTCAGGGTGGTGAATGT
GAAACCAGTAACGTTATACGATGTCGCAGAGTATGCCGGTGTCTCTTATCAGACCGTTTCCCGCGTGGTG
AACCAGGCCAGCCACGTTTCTGCGAAAACGCGGGAAAAAGTGGAAGCGGCGATGGCGGAGCTGAATTACA
TTCCCAACCGCGTGGCACAACAACTGGCGGGCAAACAGTCGTTGCTGATTGGCGTTGCCACCTCCAGTCT
GGCCCTGCACGCGCCGTCGCAAATTGTCGCGGCGATTAAATCTCGCGCCGATCAACTGGGTGCCAGCGTG
GTGGTGTCGATGGTAGAACGAAGCGGCGTCGAAGCCTGTAAAGCGGCGGTGCACAATCTTCTCGCGCAAC
GCGTCAGTGGGCTGATCATTAACTATCCGCTGGATGACCAGGATGCCATTGCTGTGGAAGCTGCCTGCAC
TAATGTTCCGGCGTTATTTCTTGATGTCTCTGACCAGACACCCATCAACAGTATTATTTTCTCCCATGAA
GACGGTACGCGACTGGGCGTGGAGCATCTGGTCGCATTGGGTCACCAGCAAATCGCGCTGTTAGCGGGCC
CATTAAGTTCTGTCTCGGCGCGTCTGCGTCTGGCTGGCTGGCATAAATATCTCACTCGCAATCAAATTCA
GCCGATAGCGGAACGGGAAGGCGACTGGAGTGCCATGTCCGGTTTTCAACAAACCATGCAAATGCTGAAT
GAGGGCATCGTTCCCACTGCGATGCTGGTTGCCAACGATCAGATGGCGCTGGGCGCAATGCGCGCCATTA
CCGAGTCCGGGCTGCGCGTTGGTGCGGATATCTCGGTAGTGGGATACGACGATACCGAAGACAGCTCATG
TTATATCCCGCCGTTAACCACCATCAAACAGGATTTTCGCCTGCTGGGGCAAACCAGCGTGGACCGCTTG
CTGCAACTCTCTCAGGGCCAGGCGGTGAAGGGCAATCAGCTGTTGCCCGTCTCACTGGTGAAAAGAAAAA
CCACCCTGGCGCCCAATACGCAAACCGCCTCTCCCCGCGCGTTGGCCGATTCATTAATGCAGCTGGCACG
ACAGGTTTCCCGACTGGAAAGCGGGCAGTGAGCGCAACGCAATTAATGTAAGTTAGCTCACTCATTAGGC
ACCGGGATCTCGACCGATGCCCTTGAGAGCCTTCAACCCAGTCAGCTCCTTCCGGTGGGCGCGGGGCATG
ACTATCGTCGCCGCACTTATGACTGTCTTCTTTATCATGCAACTCGTAGGACAGGTGCCGGCAGCGCTCT
GGGTCATTTTCGGCGAGGACCGCTTTCGCTGGAGCGCGACGATGATCGGCCTGTCGCTTGCGGTATTCGG
AATCTTGCACGCCCTCGCTCAAGCCTTCGTCACTGGTCCCGCCACCAAACGTTTCGGCGAGAAGCAGGCC
ATTATCGCCGGCATGGCGGCCCCACGGGTGCGCATGATCGTGCTCCTGTCGTTGAGGACCCGGCTAGGCT
GGCGGGGTTGCCTTACTGGTTAGCAGAATGAATCACCGATACGCGAGCGAACGTGAAGCGACTGCTGCTG
CAAAACGTCTGCGACCTGAGCAACAACATGAATGGTCTTCGGTTTCCGTGTTTCGTAAAGTCTGGAAACG
CGGAAGTCAGCGCCCTGCACCATTATGTTCCGGATCTGCATCGCAGGATGCTGCTGGCTACCCTGTGGAA
CACCTACATCTGTATTAACGAAGCGCTGGCATTGACCCTGAGTGATTTTTCTCTGGTCCCGCCGCATCCA
TACCGCCAGTTGTTTACCCTCACAACGTTCCAGTAACCGGGCATGTTCATCATCAGTAACCCGTATCGTG
AGCATCCTCTCTCGTTTCATCGGTATCATTACCCCCATGAACAGAAATCCCCCTTACACGGAGGCATCAG
TGACCAAACAGGAAAAAACCGCCCTTAACATGGCCCGCTTTATCAGAAGCCAGACATTAACGCTTCTGGA
GAAACTCAACGAGCTGGACGCGGATGAACAGGCAGACATCTGTGAATCGCTTCACGACCACGCTGATGAG
CTTTACCGCAGCTGCCTCGCGCGTTTCGGTGATGACGGTGAAAACCTCTGACACATGCAGCTCCCGGAGA
CGGTCACAGCTTGTCTGTAAGCGGATGCCGGGAGCAGACAAGCCCGTCAGGGCGCGTCAGCGGGTGTTGG
CGGGTGTCGGGGCGCAGCCATGACCCAGTCACGTAGCGATAGCGGAGTGTATACTGGCTTAACTATGCGG
CATCAGAGCAGATTGTACTGAGAGTGCACCATATATGCGGTGTGAAATACCGCACAGATGCGTAAGGAGA
AAATACCGCATCAGGCGCTCTTCCGCTTCCTCGCTCACTGACTCGCTGCGCTCGGTCGTTCGGCTGCGGC
GAGCGGTATCAGCTCACTCAAAGGCGGTAATACGGTTATCCACAGAATCAGGGGATAACGCAGGAAAGAA
CATGTGAGCAAAAGGCCAGCAAAAGGCCAGGAACCGTAAAAAGGCCGCGTTGCTGGCGTTTTTCCATAGG
CTCCGCCCCCCTGACGAGCATCACAAAAATCGACGCTCAAGTCAGAGGTGGCGAAACCCGACAGGACTAT
AAAGATACCAGGCGTTTCCCCCTGGAAGCTCCCTCGTGCGCTCTCCTGTTCCGACCCTGCCGCTTACCGG
ATACCTGTCCGCCTTTCTCCCTTCGGGAAGCGTGGCGCTTTCTCATAGCTCACGCTGTAGGTATCTCAGT
TCGGTGTAGGTCGTTCGCTCCAAGCTGGGCTGTGTGCACGAACCCCCCGTTCAGCCCGACCGCTGCGCCT
TATCCGGTAACTATCGTCTTGAGTCCAACCCGGTAAGACACGACTTATCGCCACTGGCAGCAGCCACTGG
TAACAGGATTAGCAGAGCGAGGTATGTAGGCGGTGCTACAGAGTTCTTGAAGTGGTGGCCTAACTACGGC
TACACTAGAAGGACAGTATTTGGTATCTGCGCTCTGCTGAAGCCAGTTACCTTCGGAAAAAGAGTTGGTA
GCTCTTGATCCGGCAAACAAACCACCGCTGGTAGCGGTGGTTTTTTTGTTTGCAAGCAGCAGATTACGCG
CAGAAAAAAAGGATCTCAAGAAGATCCTTTGATCTTTTCTACGGGGTCTGACGCTCAGTGGAACGAAAAC
TCACGTTAAGGGATTTTGGTCATGAACAATAAAACTGTCTGCTTACATAAACAGTAATACAAGGGGTGTT
ATGAGCCATATTCAACGGGAAACGTCTTGCTCTAGGCCGCGATTAAATTCCAACATGGATGCTGATTTAT
ATGGGTATAAATGGGCTCGCGATAATGTCGGGCAATCAGGTGCGACAATCTATCGATTGTATGGGAAGCC
CGATGCGCCAGAGTTGTTTCTGAAACATGGCAAAGGTAGCGTTGCCAATGATGTTACAGATGAGATGGTC
AGACTAAACTGGCTGACGGAATTTATGCCTCTTCCGACCATCAAGCATTTTATCCGTACTCCTGATGATG
CATGGTTACTCACCACTGCGATCCCCGGGAAAACAGCATTCCAGGTATTAGAAGAATATCCTGATTCAGG
TGAAAATATTGTTGATGCGCTGGCAGTGTTCCTGCGCCGGTTGCATTCGATTCCTGTTTGTAATTGTCCT
TTTAACAGCGATCGCGTATTTCGTCTCGCTCAGGCGCAATCACGAATGAATAACGGTTTGGTTGATGCGA
GTGATTTTGATGACGAGCGTAATGGCTGGCCTGTTGAACAAGTCTGGAAAGAAATGCATAAACTTTTGCC
ATTCTCACCGGATTCAGTCGTCACTCATGGTGATTTCTCACTTGATAACCTTATTTTTGACGAGGGGAAA
TTAATAGGTTGTATTGATGTTGGACGAGTCGGAATCGCAGACCGATACCAGGATCTTGCCATCCTATGGA
ACTGCCTCGGTGAGTTTTCTCCTTCATTACAGAAACGGCTTTTTCAAAAATATGGTATTGATAATCCTGA
TATGAATAAATTGCAGTTTCATTTGATGCTCGATGAGTTTTTCTAAGAATTAATTCATGAGCGGATACAT
ATTTGAATGTATTTAGAAAAATAAACAAATAGGGGTTCCGCGCACATTTCCCCGAAAAGTGCCACCTGAA
ATTGTAAACGTTAATATTTTGTTAAAATTCGCGTTAAATTTTTGTTAAATCAGCTCATTTTTTAACCAAT
AGGCCGAAATCGGCAAAATCCCTTATAAATCAAAAGAATAGACCGAGATAGGGT
[37 nt withheld, positions 5515-5551]
AAAGAACGTGGACTCCAACGTCAAAGG
[49 nt withheld, positions 5579-5627]
T
[91 nt withheld, positions 5629-5719]
G
[124 nt withheld, positions 5721-5844]
CCCATTCGCCA
Features (pLannotate 1.2.2; 15 found; start..end, strand, type, name):
     26..73      -  terminator     T7 terminator: transcription terminator for bacteriophage T7 RNA polymerase
    108..821     -  CDS            hfriFP: hfriFP is a fluorescent protein published in 2013, derived from Herbaspirillum frisingense.
    834..853     -  RBS            RBS (fragment): efficient ribosome binding site from bacteriophage T7 gene 10 (Olins and Rangwala, 1989)
    894..1173    +  CDS            TcR (fragment): tetracycline efflux protein; tet; confers resistance to tetracycline
   1181..1258    +  promoter       lacI promoter: lacI
   1259..2341    +  CDS            lacI: lac repressor; lacI; The lac repressor binds to the lac operator to inhibit transcription in E. coli. This inhibition can be relieved by adding lactose or isopropyl-β-D-thiogalactopyranoside (IPTG).
   2354..2375    +  protein_bind   CAP binding site: CAP binding activates transcription in the presence of cAMP. E. coli catabolite activator protein
   2390..2681    +  CDS            TcR (fragment): tetracycline efflux protein; tet; confers resistance to tetracycline
   2753..3133    -  CDS            YPB1_ECOLX: Protein predicted: Swiss-Prot protein existence level 4. From Escherichia coli.
   3150..3341    +  CDS            rop: Rop protein, which maintains plasmids at low copy number; rop
   3443..3585    +  misc_feature   bom: basis of mobility region from pBR322
   3771..4359    -  rep_origin     ori: high-copy-number ColE1/pMB1/pBR322/pUC origin of replication
   4481..5296    +  CDS            KanR: aminoglycoside phosphotransferase; aph(3')-Ia; confers resistance to kanamycin in bacteria or G418 (Geneticin®) in eukaryotes
   5305..5362    -  promoter       AmpR promoter (fragment): bla
   5389..5844    -  rep_origin     f1 ori (sequence partly withheld): f1 bacteriophage origin of replication; arrow indicates direction of (+) strand synthesis
