[The description below was written by a language model from this plasmid's Addgene catalogue record and pLannotate feature annotations shown in this document.]
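Description:
pET:GCAT:GFP is a bacterial expression and synthetic-biology plasmid built on the pET-28b backbone, carrying GFP (BioBrick part Bba_E0040, about 720 bp) under a modified bacteriophage T7 promoter. Two changes define the construct. The lac operator that normally sits downstream of the T7 promoter in pET-28 has been removed, so transcription is not gated by LacI at the promoter. In addition, the promoter's specificity region between positions -11 and -8 has been altered. The name and stated purpose give these bases as GCAT, whereas the backbone-modification field lists GACG, a discrepancy the record does not resolve. Such a variant promoter is intended to be read by a T7 RNA polymerase mutant with matching promoter specificity. This fits the associated work on transcriptional AND gates assembled from split T7 RNA polymerase mutants, where GFP fluorescence serves as the output reporter.

The feature table shows the reporter cassette on the reverse strand: a fragment of the T7 gene 10 ribosome binding site, a roughly 714 bp fluorescent protein coding sequence, and the T7 terminator. The annotation software labels this coding sequence hfriFP, but its position and size match the catalogued GFP insert. No T7 promoter feature was called, plausibly because of the mutated bases. The backbone retains lacI with its own promoter, a ColE1/pBR322-type origin together with rop and the bom region, an f1 origin, and a kanamycin resistance gene for selection in E. coli. The catalogue lists the plasmid as high copy even though rop is present. The annotated sequence is 5,855 nt, somewhat shorter than the 5,993 bp total listed in the catalogue.
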