Addgene plasmid #60736: pET:GCAT:GFP
Purpose: A modified pET28 driving expression of GFP, biobrick part Bba_E0040. No LacO site downstream of PT7. T7 promoter has base pairs 'GCAT' between -11 and -8.
Depositing lab: Matthew Bennett. Depositing organization: Rice University. Publication: Library of synthetic transcriptional AND gates built with split T7 RNA polymerase mutants. Shis DL, Bennett MR. Proc Natl Acad Sci U S A. 2013 Mar 26;110(13):5028-33. doi: 10.1073/pnas.1220157110. Epub 2013 Mar 11. PubMed 23479654.
Backbone
  Vector backbone: pET-28b
  Backbone size w/o insert (bp): 5273
  Total vector size (bp): 5993
  Modifications to backbone: No lacO site downstream of T7 promoter. Nucleotides between -11 and -8 are 'GACG'.
  Vector type: Bacterial Expression, Synthetic Biology
Growth in bacteria
  Bacterial resistance: Kanamycin, 50 μg/mL
  Growth temperature: 37°C
  Growth strain: DH10B
  Copy number: High Copy
Gene/Insert
  Gene/Insert name: GFP (alt name: Bba_E0040)
  Insert size (bp): 720
Terms and licenses: Academic/Nonprofit Terms; Industry Terms: Not Available to Industry
How to cite: pET:GCAT:GFP was a gift from Matthew Bennett (Addgene plasmid # 60736 ; http://n2t.net/addgene:60736 ; RRID:Addgene_60736)
