>Addgene plasmid #60736 | pET:GCAT:GFP | addgene partial sequence | sequence record 99429 | T7term 5'-GCTAGTTATTGCTCAGCGG-3'
GTTCATCCATGCCATGTGTAATCCCAGCAGCTGTTACAAACTCAAGAAGGACCATGTGGTCTCTCTTTTC
GTTGGGATCTTTCGAAAGGGCAGATTGTGTGGACAGGTAATGGTTGTCTGGTAAAAGGACAGGGCCATCG
CCAATTGGAGTATTTTGTTGATAATGGTCTGCTAGTTGAACGCTTCCATCTTCAATGTTGTGTCTAATTT
TGAAGTTAACTTTGATTCCATTCTTTTGTTTGTCTGCCATGATGTATACATTGTGTGAGTTATAGTTGTA
TTCCAATTTGTGTCCAAGAATGTTTCCATCTTCTTTAAAATCAATACCTTTTAACTCGATTCTATTAACA
AGGGTATCACCTTCAAACTTGACTTCAGCACGTGTCTTGTAGTTCCCGTCATCTTTGAAAAATATAGTTC
TTTCCTGTACATAACCTTCGGGCATGGCACTCTTGAAAAAGTCATGCTGTTTCATATGATCTGGGTATCT
CGCAAAGCATTGAACACCATAACCGAAAGTAGTGACAAGTGTTGGCCATGGAACAGGTAGTTTTCCAGTA
GTGCAAATAAATTTAAGGGTAAGTTTTCCGTATGTTGCATCACCTTCACCCTCTCCACTGACAGAAAATT
TGTGCCCATTAACATCACCATCTAATTCAACAAGAATTGGGACAACTCCAGTGAAAAGTTCTTCTCCTTT
ACGCATGACGTCGGTATATCTCCTTCTTAAAGTTAAACCCTATAGTGATGCGTATTAATTTCGCGGGATC
GAGATCTCGATCCTCTACGCCGGACGCATCGT
