>Addgene plasmid #60736 | pET:GCAT:GFP | addgene partial sequence | sequence record 99430 | LacI-R 5'-GGCATACTCTGCGACATCGT-3'
TCAATACCTTTTAACTCGATTCTATTAACAAGGGTATCACCTTCAAACTTGACTTCAGCACGTGTCTTGT
AGTTCCCGTCATCTTTGAAAAATATAGTTCTTTCCTGTACATAACCTTCGGGCATGGCACTCTTGAAAAA
GTCATGCTGTTTCATATGATCTGGGTATCTCGCAAAGCATTGAACACCATAACCGAAAGTAGTGACAAGT
GTTGGCCATGGAACAGGTAGTTTTCCAGTAGTGCAAATAAATTTAAGGGTAAGTTTTCCGTATGTTGCAT
CACCTTCACCCTCTCCACTGACAGAAAATTTGTGCCCATTAACATCACCATCTAATTCAACAAGAATTGG
GACAACTCCAGTGAAAAGTTCTTCTCCTTTACGCATGACGTCGGTATATCTCCTTCTTAAAGTTAAACCC
TATAGTGATGCGTATTAATTTCGCGGGATCGAGATCTCGATCCTCTACGCCGGACGCATCGTGGCCGGCA
TCACCGGCGCCACAGGTGCGGTTGCTGGCGCCTATATCGCCGACATCACCGATGGGGAAGATCGGGCTCG
CCACTTCGGGCTCATGAGCGCTTGTTTCGGCGTGGGTATGGTGGCAGGCCCCGTGGCCGGGGGACTGTTG
GGCGCCATCTCCTTGCATGCACCATTCCTTGCGGCGGCGGTGCTCAACGGCCTCAACCTACTACTGGGCT
GCTTCCTAATGCAGGAGTCGCATAAGGGAGAGCGTCGAGATCCCGGACACCATCGAATGGCGCAAAACCT
TTCGCGGTATGGCATGATAGCGCCCGGAAGAGAGTCAATTCA
